>Addgene plasmid #119319 | PHAGE-P CMVt N-HA hE6-AP III (AA 1-84) | addgene full sequence | sequence record 251173 | Addgene NGS Result
TGGAAGGGCTAATTCACTCCCAAAGAAGACAAGATATCCTTGATCTGTGGATCTACCACACACAAGGCTA
CTTCCCTGATTAGCAGAACTACACACCAGGGCCAGGGGTCAGATATCCACTGACCTTTGGATGGTGCTAC
AAGCTAGTACCAGTTGAGCCAGATAAGGTAGAAGAGGCCAATAAAGGAGAGAACACCAGCTTGTTACACC
CTGTGAGCCTGCATGGGATGGATGACCCGGAGAGAGAAGTGTTAGAGTGGAGGTTTGACAGCCGCCTAGC
ATTTCATCACGTGGCCCGAGAGCTGCATCCGGAGTACTTCAAGAACTGCTGATATCGAGCTTGCTACAAG
GGACTTTCCGCTGGGGACTTTCCAGGGAGGCGTGGCCTGGGCGGGACTGGGGAGTGGCGAGCCCTCAGAT
CCTGCATATAAGCAGCTGCTTTTTGCCTGTACTGGGTCTCTCTGGTTAGACCAGATCTGAGCCTGGGAGC
TCTCTGGCTAACTAGGGAACCCACTGCTTAAGCCTCAATAAAGCTTGCCTTGAGTGCTTCAAGTAGTGTG
TGCCCGTCTGTTGTGTGACTCTGGTAACTAGAGATCCCTCAGACCCTTTTAGTCAGTGTGGAAAATCTCT
AGCAGTGGCGCCCGAACAGGGACTTGAAAGCGAAAGGGAAACCAGAGGAGCTCTCTCGACGCAGGACTCG
GCTTGCTGAAGCGCGCACGGCAAGAGGCGAGGGGCGGCGACTGGTGAGTACGCCAAAAATTTTGACTAGC
GGAGGCTAGAAGGAGAGAGATGGGTGCGAGAGCGTCAGTATTAAGCGGGGGAGAATTAGATCGCGATGGG
AAAAAATTCGGTTAAGGCCAGGGGGAAAGAAAAAATATAAATTAAAACATATAGTATGGGCAAGCAGGGA
GCTAGAACGATTCGCAGTTAATCCTGGCCTGTTAGAAACATCAGAAGGCTGTAGACAAATACTGGGACAG
CTACAACCATCCCTTCAGACAGGATCAGAAGAACTTAGATCATTATATAATACAGTAGCAACCCTCTATT
GTGTGCATCAAAGGATAGAGATAAAAGACACCAAGGAAGCTTTAGACAAGATAGAGGAAGAGCAAAACAA
AAGTAAGACCACCGCACAGCAAGCGGCCGGCCGCTGATCTTCAGACCTGGAGGAGGAGATATGAGGGACA
ATTGGAGAAGTGAATTATATAAATATAAAGTAGTAAAAATTGAACCATTAGGAGTAGCACCCACCAAGGC
AAAGAGAAGAGTGGTGCAGAGAGAAAAAAGAGCAGTGGGAATAGGAGCTTTGTTCCTTGGGTTCTTGGGA
GCAGCAGGAAGCACTATGGGCGCAGCGTCAATGACGCTGACGGTACAGGCCAGACAATTATTGTCTGGTA
TAGTGCAGCAGCAGAACAATTTGCTGAGGGCTATTGAGGCGCAACAGCATCTGTTGCAACTCACAGTCTG
GGGCATCAAGCAGCTCCAGGCAAGAATCCTGGCTGTGGAAAGATACCTAAAGGATCAACAGCTCCTGGGG
ATTTGGGGTTGCTCTGGAAAACTCATTTGCACCACTGCTGTGCCTTGGAATGCTAGTTGGAGTAATAAAT
CTCTGGAACAGATTTGGAATCACACGACCTGGATGGAGTGGGACAGAGAAATTAACAATTACACAAGCTT
AATACACTCCTTAATTGAAGAATCGCAAAACCAGCAAGAAAAGAATGAACAAGAATTATTGGAATTAGAT
AAATGGGCAAGTTTGTGGAATTGGTTTAACATAACAAATTGGCTGTGGTATATAAAATTATTCATAATGA
TAGTAGGAGGCTTGGTAGGTTTAAGAATAGTTTTTGCTGTACTTTCTATAGTGAATAGAGTTAGGCAGGG
ATATTCACCATTATCGTTTCAGACCCACCTCCCAACCCCGAGGGGACCCGACAGGCCCGAAGGAATAGAA
GAAGAAGGTGGAGAGAGAGACAGAGACAGATCCATTCGATTAGTGAACGGATCTCGACGGTATCGCCGAA
TTCACAAATGGCAGTATTCATCCACAATTTTAAAAGAAAAGGGGGGATTGGGGGGTACAGTGCAGGGGAA
AGAATAGTAGACATAATAGCAACAGACATACAAACTAAAGAATTACAAAAACAAATTACAAAAATTCAAA
ATTTTCGGGTTTATTACAGGGACAGCAGAGATCCAGTTTGGACTAGTGGAGTTCCGCGTTACATAACTTA
CGGTAAATGGCCCGCCTGGCTGACCGCCCAACGACCCCCGCCCATTGACGTCAATAATGACGTATGTTCC
CATAGTAACGCCAATAGGGACTTTCCATTGACGTCAATGGGTGGAGTATTTACGGTAAACTGCCCACTTG
GCAGTACATCAAGTGTATCATATGCCAAGTACGCCCCCTATTGACGTCAATGACGGTAAATGGCCCGCCT
GGCATTATGCCCAGTACATGACCTTATGGGACTTTCCTACTTGGCAGTACATCTACGTATTAGTCATCGC
TATTACCATGGTGATGCGGTTTTGGCAGTACATCAATGGGCGTGGATAGCGGTTTGACTCACGGGGATTT
CCAAGTCTCCACCCCATTGACGTCAATGGGAGTTTGTTTTGGCACCAAAATCAACGGGACTTTCCAAAAT
GTCGTAACAACTCCGCCCCATTGACGCAAATGGGCGGTAGGCGTGTACGGTGGGAGGTCTATATAAGCAG
AGCTCTCCCTATCAGTGATAGAGATCTCCCTATCAGTGATAGAGATCGTCGACGAGCTCGTTTAGTGAAC
CGTCAGATCGCCTGGAGACGCCATCCACGCTGTTTTGACCTCCATAGAAGACACCGGGACCGATCCAGCC
TCCGGACTCTAGCGTTTAAACGCTAGCCACCATGGCGTACCCATACGATGTTCCAGATTACGCTGCTCGA
GGTTATCAAACAAGTTTGTACAAAAAAGTTGGCACCATGGCCACAGCTTGTAAAAGATCAGGAGAACCTC
AGTCTGACGACATTGAAGCTAGCCGAATGAAGCGAGCAGCTGCAAAGCATCTAATAGAACGCTACTACCA
CCAGTTAACTGAGGGCTGTGGAAATGAAGCCTGCACGAATGAGTTTTGTGCTTCCTGTCCAACTTTTCTT
CGTATGGATAATAATGCAGCAGCTATTAAAGCCCTCGAGCTTTATAAGATTAATGCAAAACTCTGTGATC
CTCATCCCTGACCCAACTTTCTTGTACAAAGTGGTTCGATAACGAATTCTACCGGGTAGGGGAGGCGCTT
TTCCCAAGGCAGTCTGGAGCATGCGCTTTAGCAGCCCCGCTGGGCACTTGGCGCTACACAAGTGGCCTCT
GGCCTCGCACACATTCCACATCCACCGGTAGGCGCCAACCGGCTCCGTTCTTTGGTGGCCCCTTCGCGCC
ACCTTCTACTCCTCCCCTAGTCAGGAAGTTCCCCCCCGCCCCGCAGCTCGCGTCGTGCAGGACGTGACAA
ATGGAAGTAGCACGTCTCACTAGTCTCGTGCAGATGGACAGCACCGCTGAGCAATGGAAGCGGGTAGGCC
TTTGGGGCAGCGGCCAATAGCAGCTTTGCTCCTTCGCTTTCTGGGCTCAGAGGCTGGGAAGGGGTGGGTC
CGGGGGCGGGCTCAGGGGCGGGCTCAGGGGCGGGGCGGGCGCCCGAAGGTCCTCCGGAGGCCCGGCATTC
TGCACGCTTCAAAAGCGCACGTCTGCCGCGCTGTTCTCCTCTTCCTCATCTCCGGGCCTTTCGACCTGCA
GCCCAAGCTTACCATGACCGAGTACAAGCCCACGGTGCGCCTCGCCACCCGCGACGACGTCCCCAGGGCC
GTACGCACCCTCGCCGCCGCGTTCGCCGACTACCCCGCCACGCGCCACACCGTCGATCCGGACCGCCACA
TCGAGCGGGTCACCGAGCTGCAAGAACTCTTCCTCACGCGCGTCGGGCTCGACATCGGCAAGGTGTGGGT
CGCGGACGACGGCGCCGCGGTGGCGGTCTGGACCACGCCGGAGAGCGTCGAAGCGGGGGCGGTGTTCGCC
GAGATCGGCCCGCGCATGGCCGAGTTGAGCGGTTCCCGGCTGGCCGCGCAGCAACAGATGGAAGGCCTCC
TGGCGCCGCACCGGCCCAAGGAGCCCGCGTGGTTCCTGGCCACCGTCGGCGTCTCGCCCGACCACCAGGG
CAAGGGTCTGGGCAGCGCCGTCGTGCTCCCCGGAGTGGAGGCGGCCGAGCGCGCCGGGGTGCCCGCCTTC
CTGGAGACCTCCGCGCCCCGCAACCTCCCCTTCTACGAGCGGCTCGGCTTCACCGTCACCGCCGACGTCG
AGGTGCCCGAAGGACCGCGCACCTGGTGCATGACCCGCAAGCCCGGTGCCTGACGCCCGCCCCACGACCC
GCAGCGCCCGACCGAAAGGAGCGCACGACCCCATGCATCGATAGATCCTAATCAACCTCTGGATTACAAA
ATTTGTGAAAGATTGACTGGTATTCTTAACTATGTTGCTCCTTTTACGCTATGTGGATACGCTGCTTTAA
TGCCTTTGTATCATGCTATTGCTTCCCGTATGGCTTTCATTTTCTCCTCCTTGTATAAATCCTGGTTGCT
GTCTCTTTATGAGGAGTTGTGGCCCGTTGTCAGGCAACGTGGCGTGGTGTGCACTGTGTTTGCTGACGCA
ACCCCCACTGGTTGGGGCATTGCCACCACCTGTCAGCTCCTTTCCGGGACTTTCGCTTTCCCCCTCCCTA
TTGCCACGGCGGAACTCATCGCCGCCTGCCTTGCCCGCTGCTGGACAGGGGCTCGGCTGTTGGGCACTGA
CAATTCCGTGGTGTTGTCGGGGAAATCATCGTCCTTTCCTTGGCTGCTCGCCTGTGTTGCCACCTGGATT
CTGCGCGGGACGTCCTTCTGCTACGTCCCTTCGGCCCTCAATCCAGCGGACCTTCCTTCCCGCGGCCTGC
TGCCGGCTCTGCGGCCTCTTCCGCGTCTTCGCCTTCGCCCTCAGACGAGTCGGATCTCCCTTTGGGCCGC
CTCCCCGCCTGAGATCCTTTAAGACCAATGACTTACAAGGCAGCTGTAGATCTTAGCCACTTTTTAAAAG
AAAAGGGGGGACTGGAAGGGCTAATTCACTCCCAACGAAGACAAGATCTGCTTTTTGCTTGTACTGGGTC
TCTCTGGTTAGACCAGATCTGAGCCTGGGAGCTCTCTGGCTAACTAGGGAACCCACTGCTTAAGCCTCAA
TAAAGCTTGCCTTGAGTGCTTCAAGTAGTGTGTGCCCGTCTGTTGTGTGACTCTGGTAACTAGAGATCCC
TCAGACCCTTTTAGTCAGTGTGGAAAATCTCTAGCAGTAGTAGTTCATGTCATCTTATTATTCAGTATTT
ATAACTTGCAAAGAAATGAATATCAGAGAGTGAGAGGCCCGGGTTAATTAAGGAAAGGGCTAGATCATTC
TTGAAGACGAAAGGGCCTCGTGATACGCCTATTTTTATAGGTTAATGTCATGATAATAATGGTTTCTTAG
ACGTCAGGTGGCACTTTTCGGGGAAATGTGCGCGGAACCCCTATTTGTTTATTTTTCTAAATACATTCAA
ATATGTATCCGCTCATGAGACAATAACCCTGATAAATGCTTCAATAATATTGAAAAAGGAAGAGTATGAG
TATTCAACATTTCCGTGTCGCCCTTATTCCCTTTTTTGCGGCATTTTGCCTTCCTGTTTTTGCTCACCCA
GAAACGCTGGTGAAAGTAAAAGATGCTGAAGATCAGTTGGGTGCACGAGTGGGTTACATCGAACTGGATC
TCAACAGCGGTAAGATCCTTGAGAGTTTTCGCCCCGAAGAACGTTTTCCAATGATGAGCACTTTTAAAGT
TCTGCTATGTGGCGCGGTATTATCCCGTGTTGACGCCGGGCAAGAGCAACTCGGTCGCCGCATACACTAT
TCTCAGAATGACTTGGTTGAGTACTCACCAGTCACAGAAAAGCATCTTACGGATGGCATGACAGTAAGAG
AATTATGCAGTGCTGCCATAACCATGAGTGATAACACTGCGGCCAACTTACTTCTGACAACGATCGGAGG
ACCGAAGGAGCTAACCGCTTTTTTGCACAACATGGGGGATCATGTAACTCGCCTTGATCGTTGGGAACCG
GAGCTGAATGAAGCCATACCAAACGACGAGCGTGACACCACGATGCCTGTAGCAATGGCAACAACGTTGC
GCAAACTATTAACTGGCGAACTACTTACTCTAGCTTCCCGGCAACAATTAATAGACTGGATGGAGGCGGA
TAAAGTTGCAGGACCACTTCTGCGCTCGGCCCTTCCGGCTGGCTGGTTTATTGCTGATAAATCTGGAGCC
GGTGAGCGTGGGTCTCGCGGTATCATTGCAGCACTGGGGCCAGATGGTAAGCCCTCCCGTATCGTAGTTA
TCTACACGACGGGGAGTCAGGCAACTATGGATGAACGAAATAGACAGATCGCTGAGATAGGTGCCTCACT
GATTAAGCATTGGTAACTGTCAGACCAAGTTTACTCATATATACTTTAGATTGATTTAAAACTTCATTTT
TAATTTAAAAGGATCTAGGTGAAGATCCTTTTTGATAATCTCATGACCAAAATCCCTTAACGTGAGTTTT
CGTTCCACTGAGCGTCAGACCCCGTAGAAAAGATCAAAGGATCTTCTTGAGATCCTTTTTTTCTGCGCGT
AATCTGCTGCTTGCAAACAAAAAAACCACCGCTACCAGCGGTGGTTTGTTTGCCGGATCAAGAGCTACCA
ACTCTTTTTCCGAAGGTAACTGGCTTCAGCAGAGCGCAGATACCAAATACTGTTCTTCTAGTGTAGCCGT
AGTTAGGCCACCACTTCAAGAACTCTGTAGCACCGCCTACATACCTCGCTCTGCTAATCCTGTTACCAGT
GGCTGCTGCCAGTGGCGATAAGTCGTGTCTTACCGGGTTGGACTCAAGACGATAGTTACCGGATAAGGCG
CAGCGGTCGGGCTGAACGGGGGGTTCGTGCACACAGCCCAGCTTGGAGCGAACGACCTACACCGAACTGA
GATACCTACAGCGTGAGCTATGAGAAAGCGCCACGCTTCCCGAAGGGAGAAAGGCGGACAGGTATCCGGT
AAGCGGCAGGGTCGGAACAGGAGAGCGCACGAGGGAGCTTCCAGGGGGAAACGCCTGGTATCTTTATAGT
CCTGTCGGGTTTCGCCACCTCTGACTTGAGCGTCGATTTTTGTGATGCTCGTCAGGGGGGCGGAGCCTAT
GGAAAAACGCCAGCAACGCGGCCTTTTTACGGTTCCTGGCCTTTTGCTGGCCTTTTGCTCACATGTTCTT
TCCTGCGTTATCCCCTGATTCTGTGGATAACCGTATTACCGCCTTTGAGTGAGCTGATACCGCTCGCCGC
AGCCGAACGACCGAGCGCAGCGAGTCAGTGAGCGAGGAAGCGGAAGAGCGCCCAATACGCAAACCGCCTC
TCCCCGCGCGTTGGCCGATTCATTAATGCAGCAAGCTCATGGCTGACTAATTTTTTTTATTTATGCAGAG
GCCGAGGCCGCCTCGGCCTCTGAGCTATTCCAGAAGTAGTGAGGAGGCTTTTTTGGAGGCCTAGGCTTTT
GCAAAAAGCTCCCCGTGGCACGACAGGTTTCCCGACTGGAAAGCGGGCAGTGAGCGCAACGCAATTAATG
TGAGTTAGCTCACTCATTAGGCACCCCAGGCTTTACACTTTATGCTTCCGGCTCGTATGTTGTGTGGAAT
TGTGAGCGGATAACAATTTCACACAGGAAACAGCTATGACATGATTACGAATTTCACAAATAAAGCATTT
TTTTCACTGCATTCTAGTTGTGGTTTGTCCAAACTCATCAATGTATCTTATCATGTCTGGATCAACTGGA
TAACTCAAGCTAACCAAAATCATCCCAAACTTCCCACCCCATACCCTATTACCACTGCCAATTACCTGTG
GTTTCATTTACTCTAAACCTGTGATTCCTCTGAATTATTTTCATTTTAAAGAAATTGTATTTGTTAAATA
TGTACTACAAACTTAGTAGT
Features (pLannotate 1.2.2; 31 found; start..end, strand, type, name):
    377..634     +  LTR            5' LTR (truncated): truncated 5' long terminal repeat (LTR) from HIV-1
    681..806     +  misc_feature   HIV-1 Ψ: packaging signal of human immunodeficiency virus type 1
    790..1128    +  CDS            HIV-1 gag (fragment): gag protein from human immunodeficiency virus 1; gag
   1303..1536    +  misc_feature   RRE: The Rev response element (RRE) of HIV-1 allows for Rev-dependent mRNA export from the nucleus to the cytoplasm.
   1913..2013    +  CDS            Rev (fragment): human immunodeficiency virus 1 (HIV-1) Rev protein; rev; enhances nuclear export of unspliced and incompletely spliced viral mRNAs
   2058..2175    +  misc_feature   cPPT/CTS: central polypurine tract and central termination sequence of HIV-1
   2227..2530    +  enhancer       CMV enhancer: human cytomegalovirus immediate early enhancer
   2531..2734    +  promoter       CMV promoter: human cytomegalovirus (CMV) immediate early promoter
   2736..2755    +  promoter       PLtetO-1 promoter (fragment): modified phage lambda PL promoter with tet operator sites (Lutz and Bujard, 1997)
   2757..2776    +  promoter       PLtetO-1 promoter (fragment): modified phage lambda PL promoter with tet operator sites (Lutz and Bujard, 1997)
   2784..2817    +  promoter       TRE3GV promoter (fragment): 3rd-generation Tet-responsive promoter that can be activated by binding of Tet-On® 3G, optimized for retroviral and lentiviral vectors
   2908..2934    +  CDS            3xHA (fragment): three tandem HA epitope tags
   2951..2968    +  protein_bind   attB1 (fragment): mutant version of attB; core recombination site for the Gateway® BP reaction BP Clonase™
   2977..3228    +  CDS            Ube3a (fragment): UBE3A_MOUSE - Experimental evidence at protein level: Swiss-Prot protein existence level 1. E3 ubiquitin-protein ligase which accepts ubiquitin from an E2 ubiquitin-conjugating enzyme in the form of a thioester and transfers it to its substrates. Several substrates have been identified including the ARNTL/BMAL1, ARC, RAD23A and RAD23B, MCM7 (which is involved in DNA replication), annexin A1, the PML tumor suppressor, and the cell cycle regulator CDKN1B (PubMed:20211139, PubMed:24728990). Additionally, may function as a cellular quality control ubiquitin ligase by helping the degradation of the
   3231..3255    -  protein_bind   attB2: mutant version of attB; recombination site for the Gateway® BP reaction BP Clonase™
   3274..3773    +  promoter       PGK promoter: mouse phosphoglycerate kinase 1 promoter
   3794..4393    +  CDS            PuroR: puromycin N-acetyltransferase; pac from Streptomyces alboniger; confers resistance to puromycin
   4460..5048    +  misc_feature   WPRE: woodchuck hepatitis virus posttranscriptional regulatory element
   5056..5121    +  CDS            nef (fragment): NEF_HV1Z2 - Experimental evidence at protein level: Swiss-Prot protein existence level 1. Extracellular Nef protein targets CD4(+) T-lymphocytes for apoptosis by interacting with CXCR4 surface receptors. From Human immunodeficiency virus type 1 group M subtype D (isolate Z2/CDC-Z34) (HIV-1).
   5123..5356    +  LTR            3' LTR (ΔU3): self-inactivating 3' long terminal repeat (LTR) from HIV-1
   5561..5665    +  promoter       AmpR promoter: bla
   5666..6526    +  CDS            AmpR: β-lactamase; bla; confers resistance to ampicillin, carbenicillin, and related antibiotics
   6697..7285    +  rep_origin     ori: high-copy-number ColE1/pMB1/pBR322/pUC origin of replication
   7468..7522    +  CDS            lacI (fragment): lac repressor; lacI; The lac repressor binds to the lac operator to inhibit transcription in E. coli. This inhibition can be relieved by adding lactose or isopropyl-β-D-thiogalactopyranoside (IPTG).
   7528..7621    +  rep_origin     SV40 ori (fragment): SV40 origin of replication
   7646..7683    +  CDS            lacI (fragment): lac repressor; lacI; The lac repressor binds to the lac operator to inhibit transcription in E. coli. This inhibition can be relieved by adding lactose or isopropyl-β-D-thiogalactopyranoside (IPTG).
   7696..7717    +  protein_bind   CAP binding site: CAP binding activates transcription in the presence of cAMP. E. coli catabolite activator protein
   7732..7762    +  promoter       lac promoter: promoter for the E. coli lac operon
   7770..7786    +  protein_bind   lac operator: The lac repressor binds to the lac operator to inhibit transcription in E. coli. This inhibition can be relieved by adding lactose or isopropyl-β-D-thiogalactopyranoside (IPTG). lac repressor encoded by lacI
   7820..7903    +  polyA_signal   SV40 poly(A) signal (fragment): SV40 polyadenylation signal
   8070..329     +  CDS            nef (fragment) (across the origin): NEF_HV1BR - Experimental evidence at protein level: Swiss-Prot protein existence level 1. Extracellular Nef protein targets CD4(+) T-lymphocytes for apoptosis by interacting with CXCR4 surface receptors (PubMed:14990729). From Human immunodeficiency virus type 1 group M subtype B (isolate BRU/LAI) (HIV-1).
