[The description below was written by a language model from this plasmid's Addgene catalogue record and pLannotate feature annotations shown in this document.]
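Description:
PHAGE-P CMVt N-HA hE6-AP III (AA 1-84) is an HIV-1-based lentiviral expression vector of 8,070 bp built on the pHAGE backbone, intended to deliver an HA-tagged N-terminal fragment of human UBE3A (E6-AP, isoform III) into mammalian cells. In bacteria it is maintained through a high-copy ColE1/pUC-type origin and selected with ampicillin via the β-lactamase gene. The viral portion contains a truncated 5' LTR, the Ψ packaging signal with a gag fragment, the Rev response element for Rev-dependent nuclear export of the genomic RNA, the cPPT/CTS element that aids nuclear import, and a ΔU3 self-inactivating 3' LTR. Viral proteins must therefore be supplied in trans for particle production.

The expression cassette is driven by the CMV immediate early enhancer and promoter. Short annotated matches to tet operator-containing promoters lie just downstream, consistent with the "CMVt" name and suggesting a tetracycline-repressible CMV promoter, although the record does not describe this explicitly. A backbone-encoded HA epitope sits upstream of an attB1 Gateway site, followed by the 252 bp insert encoding residues 1 to 84 only, then attB2, reflecting Gateway recombination cloning. The annotation tool matched the insert to the mouse Ube3a entry, but the catalogue lists the species as human. A separate mouse PGK promoter drives puromycin N-acetyltransferase for selection of transduced cells, and a WPRE ahead of the 3' LTR enhances transcript expression. The associated publication concerns Angelman syndrome-associated mutations in the zinc-binding N-terminal AZUL domain of UBE3A and proteasome binding, so this isolated N-terminal fragment was probably used for such interaction studies.
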