Addgene plasmid #119319: PHAGE-P CMVt N-HA hE6-AP III (AA 1-84)
Purpose: lentiviral vector for expression of HA-Tagged E6-AP III AA 1-84 in mammalian cells
Depositing lab: Peter Howley. Depositing organization: Harvard Medical School. Publication: Angelman syndrome-associated point mutations in the Zn-binding N-terminal (AZUL) domain of UBE3A ubiquitin ligase inhibit binding to the proteasome. Kuhnle S, Martinez-Noel G, Leclere F, Hayes SD, Harper JW, Howley PM. J Biol Chem. 2018 Sep 26. pii: RA118.004653. doi: 10.1074/jbc.RA118.004653. PubMed 30257870.
Backbone
  Vector backbone: PHAGE
  Backbone size w/o insert (bp): 7818
  Total vector size (bp): 8070
  Vector type: Lentiviral
  Selectable markers: Puromycin
Growth in bacteria
  Bacterial resistance: Ampicillin, 100 μg/mL
  Growth temperature: 37°C
  Growth strain: NEB Stable
  Copy number: Unknown
Gene/Insert
  Gene/Insert name: E6-AP III (alt name: UBE3A)
  Species: H. sapiens (human)
  Insert size (bp): 252
  Mutation: Only AA 1-84
  Entrez Gene: UBE3A (a.k.a. ANCR, AS, E6-AP, EPVE6AP, HPVE6A, PIX1)
  Promoter: CMV
  Tag / fusion protein: HA (N terminal on backbone)
  Cloning method: Gateway Cloning
  Sequencing primers: 5′ CMV-F; 3′ MSCV-rev
Terms and licenses: Academic/Nonprofit Terms; Industry Terms: Not Available to Industry
How to cite: PHAGE-P CMVt N-HA hE6-AP III (AA 1-84) was a gift from Peter Howley (Addgene plasmid # 119319 ; http://n2t.net/addgene:119319 ; RRID:Addgene_119319)
